Addgene plasmid #102408: p35S::ARA6/RabF1-YFPc
Purpose: split YFP. Plant expression of p35S::ARA6/RabF1-YFPc
Depositing lab: Silke Robatzek. Depositing organization: Sainsbury Laboratory, Norwich.
Backbone
  Vector backbone: pAMPAT split-YFP
  Backbone manufacturer: Toulouse
  Vector type: Plant Expression
Growth in bacteria
  Bacterial resistance: Ampicillin, 100 μg/mL
  Growth temperature: 37°C
  Growth strain: DH5alpha
  Copy number: Unknown
Gene/Insert
  Gene/Insert name: ARA6
  Species: A. thaliana (mustard weed)
  Entrez Gene: ARA6 (a.k.a. AT3G54840, ARA-6, ATRAB5C, ATRABF1, AtARA6, RABF1)
  Promoter: 35S
  Tag / fusion protein: YFPc (C terminal on backbone)
  Cloning method: Gateway Cloning
Terms and licenses: Academic/Nonprofit Terms; Industry Terms: Not Available to Industry
How to cite: p35S::ARA6/RabF1-YFPc was a gift from Silke Robatzek (Addgene plasmid # 102408 ; http://n2t.net/addgene:102408 ; RRID:Addgene_102408)
