[The description below was written by a language model from this plasmid's Addgene catalogue record and pLannotate feature annotations shown in this document.]
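Description:
p35S::ARA6/RabF1-YFPc is a plant expression plasmid built on the pAMPAT split-YFP backbone and used for bimolecular fluorescence complementation (split YFP) assays. It is a compact T-DNA vector of about 6.2 kb. In E. coli it is maintained through a high-copy ColE1/pUC-type origin and selected with ampicillin via the β-lactamase gene and its native promoter. An incP oriV origin is also annotated and is typical of broad-host-range binary vectors, although the record does not describe Agrobacterium use. Nopaline-type left and right border repeats flank the plant-directed region. This region carries the expression cassette and a bar selection cassette, in which phosphinothricin acetyltransferase is driven by the NOS promoter and followed by the NOS terminator. The bar cassette confers glufosinate/phosphinothricin tolerance on transformed plant cells.

The payload is the Arabidopsis thaliana ARA6 (RabF1, AT3G54840) coding sequence, which encodes a Rab-family protein. It was inserted by Gateway cloning, so it sits between attB1 and attB2 sites. Transcription is driven by an enhanced CaMV 35S promoter with a duplicated enhancer and ends at a CaMV polyadenylation signal. Downstream of attB2, a C-terminal YFP fragment supplied by the backbone is fused to the C terminus of ARA6; it is annotated as the VC155 fragment of mVenus. This fragment is non-fluorescent on its own. Fluorescence is reconstituted only when the fusion is co-expressed with a partner protein carrying the complementary N-terminal YFP fragment and the two proteins come into close proximity. The construct therefore serves to test and localise ARA6 interactions with candidate partners in plant cells. The record does not specify which partners it was intended to be tested with.
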