Features (pLannotate 1.2.2; 18 found; start..end, strand, type, name):
     15..603     +  rep_origin     ori: high-copy-number ColE1/pMB1/pBR322/pUC origin of replication
    915..939     +  misc_feature   LB T-DNA repeat: left border repeat from nopaline C58 T-DNA
   1033..1285    -  terminator     NOS terminator: nopaline synthase terminator and poly(A) signal
   1308..1856    -  CDS            bar: PAT_STRHY - Experimental evidence at protein level: Swiss-Prot protein existence level 1. Inactivates phosphinothricin (PPT) by transfer of an acetyl group from acetyl CoA. Can also acetylate demethylphosphinothricin but not PTT or glutamate. This enzyme is an effector of phosphinothricin tripeptide (PTT or bialaphos) resistance. From Streptomyces hygroscopicus. Introduced by genetic manipulation and expressed in glufosinate-tolerant maize by Dekalb Genetics.
   1898..2077    -  promoter       NOS promoter: nopaline synthase promoter
   2220..2890    +  promoter       CaMV 35S promoter (enhanced): cauliflower mosaic virus 35S promoter with a duplicated enhancer region
   2890..2917    -  misc_feature   MCS (fragment): pBluescript multiple cloning site
   2925..2949    +  protein_bind   attB1: mutant version of attB; recombination site for the Gateway® BP reaction BP Clonase™
   2970..3575    +  CDS            RABF1: RABF1_ARATH - Also known as ARA-6 From Arabidopsis thaliana (Mouse-ear cress).
   3592..3616    -  protein_bind   attB2: mutant version of attB; recombination site for the Gateway® BP reaction BP Clonase™
   3627..3878    +  CDS            VC155: C-terminal fragment of mVenus for use in bimolecular fluorescence complementation (BiFC) (Kodama and Hu, 2010)
   3936..4095    +  polyA_signal   CaMV poly(A) signal (fragment): cauliflower mosaic virus polyadenylation signal
   4102..4122    -  misc_feature   MCS (fragment): pBluescript multiple cloning site
   4170..4194    +  misc_feature   RB T-DNA repeat: right border repeat from nopaline C58 T-DNA
   4414..4945    +  rep_origin     oriV: incP origin of replication
   5009..5086    +  CDS            klaC (fragment): KLAC_ECOLX - Also known as telB. Protein predicted: Swiss-Prot protein existence level 4. Belongs to the kla operon, which is associated with cryptic tellurite resistance, and IncW plasmid fertility inhibition. From Escherichia coli.
   5088..5179    +  promoter       AmpR promoter: bla
   5180..6040    +  CDS            AmpR: β-lactamase; bla; confers resistance to ampicillin, carbenicillin, and related antibiotics
>Addgene plasmid #102408 | p35S::ARA6/RabF1-YFPc | addgene full sequence | sequence record 197788 | Addgene NGS Result
ATCAAAGGATCTTCTTGAGATCCTTTTTTTCTGCGCGTAATCTGCTGCTTGCAAACAAAAAAACCACCGC
TACCAGCGGTGGTTTGTTTGCCGGATCAAGAGCTACCAACTCTTTTTCCGAAGGTAACTGGCTTCAGCAG
AGCGCAGATACCAAATACTGTTCTTCTAGTGTAGCCGTAGTTAGGCCACCACTTCAAGAACTCTGTAGCA
CCGCCTACATACCTCGCTCTGCTAATCCTGTTACCAGTGGCTGCTGCCAGTGGCGATAAGTCGTGTCTTA
CCGGGTTGGACTCAAGACGATAGTTACCGGATAAGGCGCAGCGGTCGGGCTGAACGGGGGGTTCGTGCAC
ACAGCCCAGCTTGGAGCGAACGACCTACACCGAACTGAGATACCTACAGCGTGAGCTATGAGAAAGCGCC
ACGCTTCCCGAAGGGAGAAAGGCGGACAGGTATCCGGTAAGCGGCAGGGTCGGAACAGGAGAGCGCACGA
GGGAGCTTCCAGGGGGAAACGCCTGGTATCTTTATAGTCCTGTCGGGTTTCGCCACCTCTGACTTGAGCG
TCGATTTTTGTGATGCTCGTCAGGGGGGCGGAGCCTATGGAAAAACGCCAGCAACGCGGCCTTTTTACGG
TTCCTGGCCTTTTGCTGGCCTTTTGCTCACATGGACTCTAGCTAGAGGATCACAGGCAGCAACGCTCTGT
CATCGTTACAATCAACATGCTACCCTCCGCGAGATCATCCGTGTTTCAAACCCGGCAGCTTAGTTGCCGT
TCTTCCGAATAGCATCGGTAACATGAGCAAAGTCTGCCGCCTTACAACGGCTCTCCCGCTGACGCCGTCC
CGGACTGATGGGCTGCCTGTATCGAGTGGTGATTTTGTGCCGAGCTGCCGGTCGGGGAGCTGTTGGCTGG
CTGGTGGCAGGATATATTGTGGTGTAAACAAATTGACGCTTAGACAACTTAATAACACATTGCGGACGTT
TTTAATGATCGAATACTAACGTCTCTACCAGATATCAGCTTGCATGCCGGTCGATCTAGTAACATAGATG
ACACCGCGCGCGATAATTTATCCTAGTTTGCGCGCTATATTTTGTTTTCTATCGCGTATTAAATGTATAA
TTGCGGGACTCTAATCATAAAAACCCATCTCATAAATAACGTCATGCATTACATGTTAATTATTACATGC
TTAACGTAATTCAACAGAAATTATATGATAATCATCGCAAGACCGGCAACAGGATTCAATCTTAAGAAAC
TTTATTGCCAAATGTTTGAACGATCTGCTTGACTCTAGGGGTCATCAGATTTCGGTGACGGGCAGGACCG
GACGGGGCGGCACCGGCAGGCTGAAGTCCAGCTGCCAGAAACCCACGTCATGCCAGTTCCCGTGCTTGAA
GCCGGCCGCCCGCAGCATGCCGCGGGGGGCATATCCGAGCGCCTCGTGCATGCGCACGCTCGGGTCGTTG
GGCAGCCCGATGACAGCGACCACGCTCTTGAAGCCCTGTGCCTCCAGGGACTTCAGCAGGTGGGTGTAGA
GCGTGGAGCCCAGTCCCGTCCGCTGGTGGCGGGGGGAGACGTACACGGTCGACTCGGCCGTCCAGTCGTA
GGCGTTGCGTGCCTTCCAGGGACCCGCGTAGGCGATGCCGGCGACCTCGCCGTCCACCTCGGCGACGAGC
CAGGGATAGCGCTCCCGCAGACGGACGAGGTCGTCCGTCCACTCCTGCGGTTCCTGCGGCTCGGTACGGA
AGTTGACCGTGCTTGTCTCGATGTAGTGGTTGACGATGGTGCAGACCGCCGGCATGTCCGCCTCGGTGGC
ACGGCGGATGTCGGCCGGGCGTCGTTCTGGGCTCATGGTAGATCCCCTCGATCGAGTTGAGAGTGAATAT
GAGACTCTAATTGGATACCGAGGGGAATTTATGGAACGTCAGTGGAGCATTTTTGACAAGAAATATTTGC
TAGCTGATAGTGACCTTAGGCGACTTTTGAACGCGCAATAATGGTTTCTGACGTATGTGCTTAGCTCATT
AAACTCCAGAAACCCGCGGCTCAGTGGCTCCTTCAACGTTGCGGTTCTGTCAGTTCCAAACGTAAAACGG
CTTGTCCCGCGTCATCGGCGGGGGTCATAACGTGACTCCCTTAATTCTCCGCTCATGATCAGATTGTCGT
TTCCCGCCTTCGGTTTGGGCGCGCCCGGTTCAGAAGACCAGAGGGCTATTGAGACTTTTCAACAAAGGGT
AATATCGGGAAACCTCCTCGGATTCCATTGCCCAGCTATCTGTCACTTCATCGAAAGGACAGTAGAAAAG
GAAGATGGCTTCTACAAATGCCATCATTGCGATAAAGGAAAGGCTATCGTTCAAGATGCCTCTACCGACA
GTGGTCCCAAAGATGGACCCCCACCCACGAGGAACATCGTGGAAAAAGAAGACGTTCCAACCACGTCTTC
AAAGCAAGTGGATTGATGTGATACATGGTGGAGCACGACACTCTCGTCTACTCCAAGAATATCAAAGATA
CAGTCTCAGAAGACCAGAGGGCTATTGAGACTTTTCAACAAAGGGTAATATCGGGAAACCTCCTCGGATT
CCATTGCCCAGCTATCTGTCACTTCATCGAAAGGACAGTAGAAAAGGAAGATGGCTTCTACAAATGCCAT
CATTGCGATAAAGGAAAGGCTATCGTTCAAGATGCCTCTACCGACAGTGGTCCCAAAGATGGACCCCCAC
CCACGAGGAACATCGTGGAAAAAGAAGACGTTCCAACCACGTCTTCAAAGCAAGTGGATTGATGTGATAT
CTCCACTGACGTAAGGGATGACGCACAATCCCACTATCCTTCGCAAGACCCTTCCTCTATATAAGGAAGT
TCATTTCATTTGGAGAGGACCTCGAGGTCGACGGTATCGATAAGCTTCCCATCAACAAGTTTGTACAAAA
AAGCAGGCTCCGCGGCCGCCCCCTTCACCATGGGATGTGCTTCTTCTCTTCCAGATAGGAACTCTGGAAC
TTTAAGTGGTCTTAGCAATTCAGAGAATGCTGTTCCAGCTGATGCCAAAAATCTACGTGTGAAGTTAGTT
CTATTAGGAGACTCTGGTGTTGGTAAAAGTTGTATTGTCCTTCGATTTGTACGTGGTCAGTTTGACGCTA
CATCTAAGGTAACTGTTGGAGCCTCGTTCTTGTCCCAAACTATAGCATTGCAAGACTCTACCACAGTGAA
GTTTGAAATATGGGATACAGCAGGACAGGAGAGGTATTCTGCTCTTGCACCACTATACTACCGTGGAGCT
GGAGTTGCTGTTATTGTGTATGATATAACAAGCCCTGAATCGTTCAAGAAAGCACAGTATTGGGTTAAGG
AACTGCAAAAGCATGGAAGCCCAGATATTGTTATGGCTCTGGTTGGTAACAAAGCTGATCTACATGAAAA
AAGAGAAGTACCTACTGAGGATGGAATGGAGCTTGCAGAGAAGAACGGCATGTTCTTCATTGAGACGTCA
GCCAAGACAGCCGATAACATAAATCAACTGTTTGAGGAAATTGGCAAGAGGCTACCTCGTCCTGCTCCTT
CGTCAAAGGGTGGGCGCGCCGACCCAGCTTTCTTGTACAAAGTGGTTGATGGGATGGACAAGCAGAAGAA
CGGCATCAAGGCCAACTTCAAGATCCGCCACAACATCGAGGACGGCGGCGTGCAGCTCGCCGACCACTAC
CAGCAGAACACCCCCATCGGCGACGGCCCCGTGCTGCTGCCCGACAACCACTACCTGAGCTACCAGTCCG
CCCTGAGCAAAGACCCCAACGAGAAGCGCGATCACATGGTCCTGCTGGAGTTCGTGACCGCCGCCGGGAT
CACTCTCGGCATGGACGAGCTGTACAAGTAATCTAGAGTCCGCAAAAATCACCAGTCTCTCTCTACAAAT
CTATCTCTCTCTATTTTTCTCCAGAATAATGTGTGAGTAGTTCCCAGATAAGGGAATTAGGGTTCTTATA
GGGTTTCGCTCATGTGTTGAGCATATAAGAAACCCTTAGTATGTATTTGTATTTGTAAAATACTTCTATC
AATAAAATTTCTAATTCCTAAAACCAAAATCCAGTGACCGGGCGGCCGCCACCGCGGTGGAGGGGGATCA
GATTGTCGTTTCCCGCCTTCAGTTTAAACTATCAGTGTTTGACAGGATATATTGGCGGGTAAACCTAAGA
GAAAAGAGCGTTTATTAGAATAATCGGATATTTAAAAGGGCGTGAAAAGGTTTATCCGTTCGTCCATTTG
TATGTGTACATCACCGACGAGCAAGGCAAGACCGAGCGCCTTTCCGACGCTCACCGGGCTGGTTGCCCTC
GCCGCTGGGCTGGCGGCCGTCTATGGCCCTGCAAACGCGCCAGAAACGCCGTCGAAGCCGTGTGCGAGAC
ACCGGCCGCCGGCGTTGTGGATACCTCGCGGAAAACTTGGCCCTCACTGACAGATGAGGGGCGGACGTTG
ACACTTGAGGGGCCGACTCACCCGGCGCGGCGTTGACAGATGAGGGGCAGGCTCGATTTCGGCCGGCGAC
GTGGAGCTGGCCAGCCTCGCAAATCGGCGAAAACGCCTGATTTTACGCGAGTTTCCCACAGATGATGTGG
ACAAGCCTGGGGATAAGTGCCCTGCGGTATTGACACTTGAGGGGCGCGACTACTGACAGATGAGGGGCGC
GATCCTTGACACTTGAGGGGCAGAGTGCTGACAGATGAGGGGCGCACCTATTGACATTTGAGGGGCTGTC
CACAGGCAGAAAATCCAGCATTTGCAAGGGTTTCCGCCCGTTTTTCGGCCACCGCTAACCTGTCTTTTAA
CCTGCTTTTAAACCAATATTTATAAACCTTGTTTTTAACCAGGGCTGCGCCCTGTGCGCGTGACCGCGCA
CGCCGAAGGGGGGTGCCCCCCCTTCTCGAACCCTCCCGGCCCGCTAACGCGGGCCTCCCATCCCCCCAGG
GGCTGCGCCCCTCGGCCGCGAACGGCCTCACCCCAAAAATGGCAGCGCTGGCAGTCCTTGCCATTGCCGG
GATCGGGGCAGTAACGGGATGGGCGATCAGCCCGAAAGCTACCCCTATTTGTTTATTTTTCTAAATACAT
TCAAATATGTATCCGCTCATGAGACAATAACCCTGATAAATGCTTCAATAATATTGAAAAAGGAAGAGTA
TGAGTATTCAACATTTCCGTGTCGCCCTTATTCCCTTTTTTGCGGCATTTTGCCTTCCTGTTTTTGCTCA
CCCAGAAACGCTGGTGAAAGTAAAAGATGCTGAAGATCAGTTGGGTGCACGAGTGGGTTACATCGAACTG
GATCTCAACAGCGGTAAGATCCTTGAGAGTTTTCGCCCCGAAGAACGTTTTCCAATGATGAGCACTTTTA
AAGTTCTGCTATGTGGCGCGGTATTATCCCGTATTGACGCCGGGCAAGAGCAACTCGGTCGCCGCATACA
CTATTCTCAGAATGACTTGGTTGAGTACTCACCAGTCACAGAAAAGCATCTTACGGATGGCATGACAGTA
AGAGAATTATGCAGTGCTGCCATAACCATGAGTGATAACACTGCGGCCAACTTACTTCTGACAACGATCG
GAGGACCGAAGGAGCTAACCGCTTTTTTGCACAACATGGGGGATCATGTAACTCGCCTTGATCGTTGGGA
ACCGGAGCTGAATGAAGCCATACCAAACGACGAGCGTGACACCACGATGCCTGTAGCAATGGCAACAACG
TTGCGCAAACTATTAACTGGCGAACTACTTACTCTAGCTTCCCGGCAACAATTAATAGACTGGATGGAGG
CGGATAAAGTTGCAGGACCACTTCTGCGCTCGGCCCTTCCGGCTGGCTGGTTTATTGCTGATAAATCTGG
AGCCGGTGAGCGTGGGTCTCGCGGTATCATTGCAGCACTGGGGCCAGATGGTAAGCCCTCCCGTATCGTA
GTTATCTACACGACGGGGAGTCAGGCAACTATGGATGAACGAAATAGACAGATCGCTGAGATAGGTGCCT
CACTGATTAAGCATTGGTAACTGTCAGACCAAGTTTACTCATATATACTTTAGATTGATTTAAAACTTCA
TTTTTAATTTAAAAGGATCTAGGTGAAGATCCTTTTTGATAATCTCATGACCAAAATCCCTTAACGTGAG
TTTTCGTTCCACTGAGCGTCAGACCCCGTAGAAAAG
